Addgene plasmid #190983: PM18033-PLS-KP3-E67A_rpoA-U
Purpose: Test the U-to-C editing activity of KP3:E67A on AtrpoA editing site, in human cells
Depositing lab: Bernard Gutmann. Depositing organization: EditForce, Inc. Publication: U-to-C RNA editing by synthetic PPR-DYW proteins in bacteria and human culture cells. Ichinose M, Kawabata M, Akaiwa Y, Shimajiri Y, Nakamura I, Tamai T, Nakamura T, Yagi Y, Gutmann B. Commun Biol. 2022 Sep 15;5(1):968. doi: 10.1038/s42003-022-03927-3. PubMed 36109586.
Backbone
  Vector backbone: PM18033
  Vector type: Mammalian Expression
Growth in bacteria
  Bacterial resistance: Ampicillin, 100 μg/mL
  Growth temperature: 37°C
  Growth strain: DH5alpha
  Copy number: High Copy
Gene/Insert
  Gene/Insert name: PLS-KP3
  Species: Synthetic
  Mutation: DYW-KP:E67A
  Promoter: CMV
  Tag / fusion protein: His (N terminal on insert)
  Cloning method: Ligation Independent Cloning
Terms and licenses: Academic/Nonprofit Terms; Industry Terms: Not Available to Industry
How to cite: PM18033-PLS-KP3-E67A_rpoA-U was a gift from Bernard Gutmann (Addgene plasmid # 190983 ; http://n2t.net/addgene:190983 ; RRID:Addgene_190983)
