[The description below was written by a language model from this plasmid's Addgene catalogue record and pLannotate feature annotations shown in this document.]
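Description:
PM18033-PLS-KP3-E67A_rpoA-U is a 5,063-nt mammalian expression plasmid built on the PM18033 backbone. It was made to test, in human cultured cells, the U-to-C RNA editing activity of a synthetic pentatricopeptide repeat (PPR) editing factor. It is propagated in E. coli as a high-copy plasmid through a ColE1/pUC-type origin, and selection is by ampicillin through the bla (β-lactamase) gene under its own promoter. No mammalian selection marker is annotated, which is consistent with use in transient transfection.

Expression is driven by the human cytomegalovirus immediate-early enhancer and promoter. These are followed by a chimeric β-globin/immunoglobulin heavy chain intron, a standard element that improves transcript processing and expression. The insert, PLS-KP3, is a fully synthetic protein with an N-terminal His tag. The short "capTEV" fragment annotated just after the intron most likely reflects this 6xHis stretch rather than a full composite tag. By its name, the protein combines a PLS-type PPR RNA-binding array with a KP3 DYW-type editing domain. This version carries the E67A substitution in the DYW-KP domain, so the plasmid tests how that change affects activity.

The region between the tag and the SV40 polyadenylation signal is otherwise unannotated, as expected for a designer sequence. The "rpoA-U" suffix and the stated purpose indicate that the editing target is the Arabidopsis rpoA editing site with a U at the edited position. The feature table does not show where this target lies in the construct. The small SV40 large T antigen fragment is probably sequence flanking the poly(A) signal rather than a functional coding region.
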