Features (pLannotate 1.2.2; 9 found; start..end, strand, type, name):
    173..550     +  enhancer       CMV enhancer: human cytomegalovirus immediate early enhancer
    552..751     +  promoter       CMV promoter: human cytomegalovirus (CMV) immediate early promoter
    890..1022    +  intron         chimeric intron: chimera between introns from human β-globin and immunoglobulin heavy chain genes
   1088..1107    +  CDS            capTEV™ (fragment): composite tag for in vivo biotinylation, TEV protease cleavage, and 6xHis tagging
   3054..3135    -  polyA_signal   SV40 poly(A) signal: SV40 polyadenylation signal
   3162..3230    -  CDS            large T antigen (fragment): large T antigen from SV40 (simian virus 40)
   3272..3376    +  promoter       AmpR promoter: bla
   3377..4237    +  CDS            AmpR: β-lactamase; bla; confers resistance to ampicillin, carbenicillin, and related antibiotics
   4408..4996    +  rep_origin     ori: high-copy-number ColE1/pMB1/pBR322/pUC origin of replication
>Addgene plasmid #190983 | PM18033-PLS-KP3-E67A_rpoA-U | addgene full sequence | sequence record 375930 | Addgene NGS Result
AGATCTTCAATATTGGCCATTAGCCATATTATTCATTGGTTATATAGCATAAATCAATATTGGCTATTGG
CCATTGCATACGTTGTATCTATATCATAATATGTACATTTATATTGGCTCATGTCCAATATGACCGCCAT
GTTGTCTTAGAGTCATCCTCATCGTCGGACGGCATTGATTATTGACTAGTTATTAATAGTAATCAATTAC
GGGGTCATTAGTTCATAGCCCATATATGGAGTTCCGCGTTACATAACTTACGGTAAATGGCCCGCCTGGC
TGACCGCCCAACGACCCCCGCCCATTGACGTCAATAATGACGTATGTTCCCATAGTAACGCCAATAGGGA
CTTTCCATTGACGTCAATGGGTGGAGTATTTACGGTAAACTGCCCACTTGGCAGTACATCAAGTGTATCA
TATGCCAAGTCCGCCCCCTATTGACGTCAATGACGGTAAATGGCCCGCCTGGCATTATGCCCAGTACATG
ACCTTACGGGACTTTCCTACTTGGCAGTACATCTACGTATTAGTCATCGCTATTACCATGGTGATGCGGT
TTTGGCAGTACACCAATGGGCGTGGATAGCGGTTTGACTCACGGGGATTTCCAAGTCTCCACCCCATTGA
CGTCAATGGGAGTTTGTTTTGGCACCAAAATCAACGGGACTTTCCAAAATGTCGTAATAACCCCGCCCCG
TTGACGCAAATGGGCGGTAGGCGTGTACGGTGGGAGGTCTATATAAGCAGAGCTCGTTTAGTGAACCGTC
AGATCACTAGAAGCTTTATTGCGGTAGTTTATCACAGTTAAATTGCTAACGCAGTCAGTGCTTCTGACAC
AACAGTCTCGAACTTAAGCTGCAGAAGTTGGTCGTGAGGCACTGGGCAGGTAAGTATCAAGGTTACAAGA
CAGGTTTAAGGAGACCAATAGAAACTGGGCTTGTCGAGACAGAGATGACTCTTGCGTTTCTGATAGGCAC
CTATTGGTCTTACTGACATCCACTTTGCCTTTCTCTCCACAGGTGTCCACTCCCAGTTCAATTACACACG
CACCATGGCGCACCATCATCATCATCATTCTTCTGGTGAGAATCTTTATTTTCAGGGCGCCATGGGTAAT
TCTGTTGTCACATGGAATTCCATGATTAGGGGCTACGCTAGAAGCGGCCAGCCCGAGGAAGCTCTGAGCC
TCTTCTCCCAGATGAGAAGGAGCGGCATCAAGCCCGATAGCTATACCTTCCCCTTCGTGCTGAAGGCTTG
CGCTTCTCTGAGCAGCCTCGAGGAAGGAAAACAAATCCACGCCCACGTCATTAAATCCGGCTTCGAGTCC
GATGTCTACGTGCAGAGCTCCCTCATTGATATGTACGCCAAGTGCGGATCTCTGGAGGACGCCAGAAAAG
TGTTTGACGAGATGCCCGAGAGGAATGTCGTGAGCTGGAACGCTATGATCAGCGGCTATGCCCAGAATGG
ACAATCCGAAGAAGCTCTGGAGCTGTTTAGAGAGATGCAGAAAGAGGGCATCAAGCCTTCCGAGTTTACC
TTTTGCTCCGTGCTGAAGGCTTGCGCCTCTCTGGGATCTCTGGAGATGGGCAAGCAAATTCACGGCTATG
TGATCAAGTCCGGCTTTGAGTCCATCGTGTTCGTGGGAAACGCCCTCATTGACATGTATGCCAAGTGCGG
CTCTCTGGAGGATGCTAGAAAGGTCTTTGATGAGATGCCCGAAAGGACCGTTGTGAGCTGGACCGCCATG
ATCTCCGGATACGCCCAGAACGGACAGAGCGAGGAGGCCCTCGAGCTCTTCAGAGAGATGCAGAGGGAGG
GCGTGAAACCCGACGAAGTGACACTGCCTTCCGTGCTCTCCGCTTGCGCCAATCTGGGCGCTCTGGAGCA
AGGCAAACAGATCCATGCCTACGTCATCAAGAACGGCTTTGAATCCGATGTGTTTGTGGGCTCCGCTCTG
ATCGACATGTACGCTAAATGCGGCTCCATCGAGGAGGCTAGGAAAGTGTTCGATGAAATGCCCGAGAAAG
ACGTCGTTACTTGGAACGCCCTGATCAGCGGTTACGGCACCTGTGATGAGGGCCACAAAGCCCTGGCGTG
CTTCGAGGAAATGCTCGTGGCGGGGATCCAACCTAGCGACGCTACTTTCACCTGCCTTCTGGTTGCCTGT
AGTCATGAGGGCCTTGTCCACGAGGGCCGCAAGCACTTCGATAGCATGGCCGAACAACATGGCATAAAGC
CTCGCATCGAACATTATGGTTGCATGATCGATCTCCTGGGAAGAGCTGGGCACCTTGATGAAGCTGAGAA
AATGCTGCTCAGCTGTGAAGGGCAGTCCAATGTGGTGGGTCTGGGCAGCCTCCTGAACGCCTGTAAATCT
CACGGCGATATAGAGAGAGCCATGTGGTGTTTTGAATCTATCGTGCGGCTTGATCCTCAGTCTGCCTCCG
CCTACGTACTGATGGCCAATGCCTATGCGGACGCCGGCCGCTGGACTGACGTTGATAGAATCGAAACCCA
GAGGATGGTGGCTGGCGCAAATAAAAAGCCGGCTGTAGCTACCATTGAAGTGAACAAACAGGTGCATAGA
TTTTTGGTCGGAGAAAGGAGGGAGGACATTGCTCTGAAGGTGGAATCTACGAATGCACGACTGAAACAGG
AGGGGGGTCACGTCCCCCATACAAAACTTGTGTTGAAGCCCCTCTGTGAGAAGGAGAAGGAGGACGCGCT
CTGTGGACATGCAGCGAAGCTGGCACTGGCATTCGGACTGCTGAACACACCCAGTGGGACACCACTCGTG
GTTACCAAGAACTTGAGAATGTGCTCCGACTGCCACTCCTCAACAGAGATTATGTCAAGGTTGGAGCAGC
GCGACATTGTCGTCCGGGACGGGTACCGGGTACACCGATTTGCAGCTGGATGCTGCTCATGCAAGGGACG
GCCATAACTCGAGAAATAGAAGGAACATGTATTACACGTGCAAAATTTGAGAGCTAGCAGCGAGCAGACA
TGATAAGATACATTGATGTGTTTGGACAAACCACAACTAGAATGCAGTGAAAAAAATGCTTTATTTGTGA
AATTTGTGATGCTATTGCTTTATTTGTAACCATTATAAGCTGCAATAAACAAGTTAACAACAACAATTGC
ACTGGTTCATTTTATGTTTCAGGTTCAGGGGGAGGTGTGGGAGGTTTTTTAAAGCAAGTAAAACCTCTAC
AAATGTGGTAAAATCGATAAGGATCCAGGTGGCACTTTTCGGGGAAATGTGCGCGGAACCCCTATTTGTT
TATTTTTCTAAATACATTCAAATATGTATCCGCTCATGAGACAATAACCCTGATAAATGCTTCAATAATA
TTGAAAAAGGAAGAGTATGAGTATTCAACATTTCCGTGTCGCCCTTATTCCCTTTTTTGCGGCATTTTGC
CTTCCTGTTTTTGCTCACCCAGAAACGCTGGTGAAAGTAAAAGATGCTGAAGATCAGTTGGGTGCACGAG
TGGGTTACATCGAACTGGATCTCAACAGCGGTAAGATCCTTGAGAGTTTTCGCCCCGAAGAACGTTTTCC
AATGATGAGCACTTTTAAAGTTCTGCTATGTGGCGCGGTATTATCCCGTATTGACGCCGGGCAAGAGCAA
CTCGGTCGCCGCATACACTATTCTCAGAATGACTTGGTTGAGTACTCACCAGTCACAGAAAAGCATCTTA
CGGATGGCATGACAGTAAGAGAATTATGCAGTGCTGCCATAACCATGAGTGATAACACTGCGGCCAACTT
ACTTCTGACAACGATCGGAGGACCGAAGGAGCTAACCGCTTTTTTGCACAACATGGGGGATCATGTAACT
CGCCTTGATCGTTGGGAACCGGAGCTGAATGAAGCCATACCAAACGACGAGCGTGACACCACGATGCCTG
TAGCAATGGCAACAACGTTGCGCAAACTATTAACTGGCGAACTACTTACTCTAGCTTCCCGGCAACAATT
AATAGACTGGATGGAGGCGGATAAAGTTGCAGGACCACTTCTGCGCTCGGCCCTTCCGGCTGGCTGGTTT
ATTGCTGATAAATCTGGAGCCGGTGAGCGTGGGTCTCGCGGTATCATTGCAGCACTGGGGCCAGATGGTA
AGCCCTCCCGTATCGTAGTTATCTACACGACGGGGAGTCAGGCAACTATGGATGAACGAAATAGACAGAT
CGCTGAGATAGGTGCCTCACTGATTAAGCATTGGTAACTGTCAGACCAAGTTTACTCATATATACTTTAG
ATTGATTTAAAACTTCATTTTTAATTTAAAAGGATCTAGGTGAAGATCCTTTTTGATAATCTCATGACCA
AAATCCCTTAACGTGAGTTTTCGTTCCACTGAGCGTCAGACCCCGTAGAAAAGATCAAAGGATCTTCTTG
AGATCCTTTTTTTCTGCGCGTAATCTGCTGCTTGCAAACAAAAAAACCACCGCTACCAGCGGTGGTTTGT
TTGCCGGATCAAGAGCTACCAACTCTTTTTCCGAAGGTAACTGGCTTCAGCAGAGCGCAGATACCAAATA
CTGTTCTTCTAGTGTAGCCGTAGTTAGGCCACCACTTCAAGAACTCTGTAGCACCGCCTACATACCTCGC
TCTGCTAATCCTGTTACCAGTGGCTGCTGCCAGTGGCGATAAGTCGTGTCTTACCGGGTTGGACTCAAGA
CGATAGTTACCGGATAAGGCGCAGCGGTCGGGCTGAACGGGGGGTTCGTGCACACAGCCCAGCTTGGAGC
GAACGACCTACACCGAACTGAGATACCTACAGCGTGAGCTATGAGAAAGCGCCACGCTTCCCGAAGGGAG
AAAGGCGGACAGGTATCCGGTAAGCGGCAGGGTCGGAACAGGAGAGCGCACGAGGGAGCTTCCAGGGGGA
AACGCCTGGTATCTTTATAGTCCTGTCGGGTTTCGCCACCTCTGACTTGAGCGTCGATTTTTGTGATGCT
CGTCAGGGGGGCGGAGCCTATGGAAAAACGCCAGCAACGCGGCCTTTTTACGGTTCCTGGCCTTTTGCTG
GCCTTTTGCTCACATGGCTCGAC
